LOCUS       Exported 7336 bp ds-DNA circular SYN 25-MAY-2021
DEFINITION  AAV packaging plasmid expressing Rep/Cap genes.
ACCESSION   .
VERSION     .
KEYWORDS    pAAV2/8
SOURCE      synthetic DNA construct
  ORGANISM  synthetic DNA construct
REFERENCE   1 (bases 1 to 7336)
  TITLE     AAV packaging plasmids
  JOURNAL   Unpublished
REFERENCE   2 (bases 1 to 7336)
  AUTHORS   .
  TITLE     Direct Submission
  JOURNAL   Exported May 25, 2021 from SnapGene Server 1.1.58
            http://www.snapgene.com
FEATURES             Location/Qualifiers
     source          1..7336
                     /organism="synthetic DNA construct"
                     /mol_type="other DNA"
     CDS             3941..3952
                     /codon_start=1
                     /product="WELQut protease recognition and cleavage site"
                     /label=WELQut site
                     /translation="XXXX"
     primer_bind     complement(4404..4424)
                     /label=T3
                     /note="T3 promoter, forward primer"
     promoter        complement(4404..4422)
                     /label=T3 promoter
                     /note="promoter for bacteriophage T3 RNA polymerase"
     primer_bind     complement(4443..4459)
                     /label=M13 rev
                     /note="common sequencing primer, one of multiple similar
                     variants"
     primer_bind     complement(4443..4459)
                     /label=M13 Reverse
                     /note="In lacZ gene. Also called M13-rev"
     primer_bind     complement(4456..4478)
                     /label=M13/pUC Reverse
                     /note="In lacZ gene"
     protein_bind    4467..4483
                     /label=lac operator
                     /bound_moiety="lac repressor encoded by lacI"
                     /note="The lac repressor binds to the lac operator to
                     inhibit transcription in E. coli. This inhibition can be
                     relieved by adding lactose or
                     isopropyl-beta-D-thiogalactopyranoside (IPTG)."
     promoter        complement(4491..4521)
                     /label=lac promoter
                     /note="promoter for the E. coli lac operon"
     protein_bind    4536..4557
                     /label=CAP binding site
                     /bound_moiety="E. coli catabolite activator protein"
                     /note="CAP binding activates transcription in the presence
                     of cAMP."
     primer_bind     complement(4674..4691)
                     /label=L4440
                     /note="L4440 vector, forward primer"
     rep_origin      complement(4845..5433)
                     /direction=LEFT
                     /label=ori
                     /note="high-copy-number ColE1/pMB1/pBR322/pUC origin of
                     replication"
     primer_bind     complement(4925..4944)
                     /label=pBR322ori-F
                     /note="pBR322 origin, forward primer"
     CDS             complement(5604..6464)
                     /codon_start=1
                     /gene="bla"
                     /product="beta-lactamase"
                     /label=AmpR
                     /note="confers resistance to ampicillin, carbenicillin, and
                     related antibiotics"
                     /translation="MSIQHFRVALIPFFAAFCLPVFAHPETLVKVKDAEDQLGARVGYI
                     ELDLNSGKILESFRPEERFPMMSTFKVLLCGAVLSRIDAGQEQLGRRIHYSQNDLVEYS
                     PVTEKHLTDGMTVRELCSAAITMSDNTAANLLLTTIGGPKELTAFLHNMGDHVTRLDRW
                     EPELNEAIPNDERDTTMPVAMATTLRKLLTGELLTLASRQQLIDWMEADKVAGPLLRSA
                     LPAGWFIADKSGAGERGSRGIIAALGPDGKPSRIVVIYTTGSQATMDERNRQIAEIGAS
                     LIKHW"
     primer_bind     6227..6246
                     /label=Amp-R
                     /note="Ampicillin resistance gene, reverse primer"
     promoter        complement(6465..6569)
                     /gene="bla"
                     /label=AmpR promoter
     rep_origin      complement(6595..7050)
                     /direction=LEFT
                     /label=f1 ori
                     /note="f1 bacteriophage origin of replication; arrow
                     indicates direction of (+) strand synthesis"
     primer_bind     complement(6732..6753)
                     /label=F1ori-F
                     /note="F1 origin, forward primer"
     primer_bind     6944..6963
                     /label=F1ori-R
                     /note="F1 origin, reverse primer"
     primer_bind     7177..7199
                     /label=M13/pUC Forward
                     /note="In lacZ gene"
     primer_bind     7191..7208
                     /label=M13 Forward
                     /note="In lacZ gene. Also called M13-F20 or M13 (-21)
                     Forward"
     primer_bind     7192..7208
                     /label=M13 fwd
                     /note="common sequencing primer, one of multiple similar
                     variants"
     primer_bind     7218..7237
                     /label=T7
                     /note="T7 promoter, forward primer"
     promoter        7218..7236
                     /label=T7 promoter
                     /note="promoter for bacteriophage T7 RNA polymerase"
     primer_bind     7265..7281
                     /label=pBluescriptKS
                     /note="For pBluescript vector"
     primer_bind     7266..7282
                     /label=KS primer
                     /note="common sequencing primer, one of multiple similar
                     variants"
ORIGIN
        1 atgccggggt tttacgagat tgtgattaag gtccccagcg accttgacga gcatctgccc
       61 ggcatttctg acagctttgt gaactgggtg gccgagaagg aatgggagtt gccgccagat
      121 tctgacatgg atctgaatct gattgagcag gcacccctga ccgtggccga gaagctgcag
      181 cgcgactttc tgacggaatg gcgccgtgtg agtaaggccc cggaggctct tttctttgtg
      241 caatttgaga agggagagag ctacttccac atgcacgtgc tcgtggaaac caccggggtg
      301 aaatccatgg ttttgggacg tttcctgagt cagattcgcg aaaaactgat tcagagaatt
      361 taccgcggga tcgagccgac tttgccaaac tggttcgcgg tcacaaagac cagaaatggc
      421 gccggaggcg ggaacaaggt ggtggatgag tgctacatcc ccaattactt gctccccaaa
      481 acccagcctg agctccagtg ggcgtggact aatatggaac agtatttaag cgcctgtttg
      541 aatctcacgg agcgtaaacg gttggtggcg cagcatctga cgcacgtgtc gcagacgcag
      601 gagcagaaca aagagaatca gaatcccaat tctgatgcgc cggtgatcag atcaaaaact
      661 tcagccaggt acatggagct ggtcgggtgg ctcgtggaca aggggattac ctcggagaag
      721 cagtggatcc aggaggacca ggcctcatac atctccttca atgcggcctc caactcgcgg
      781 tcccaaatca aggctgcctt ggacaatgcg ggaaagatta tgagcctgac taaaaccgcc
      841 cccgactacc tggtgggcca gcagcccgtg gaggacattt ccagcaatcg gatttataaa
      901 attttggaac taaacgggta cgatccccaa tatgcggctt ccgtctttct gggatgggcc
      961 acgaaaaagt tcggcaagag gaacaccatc tggctgtttg ggcctgcaac taccgggaag
     1021 accaacatcg cggaggccat agcccacact gtgcccttct acgggtgcgt aaactggacc
     1081 aatgagaact ttcccttcaa cgactgtgtc gacaagatgg tgatctggtg ggaggagggg
     1141 aagatgaccg ccaaggtcgt ggagtcggcc aaagccattc tcggaggaag caaggtgcgc
     1201 gtggaccaga aatgcaagtc ctcggcccag atagacccga ctcccgtgat cgtcacctcc
     1261 aacaccaaca tgtgcgccgt gattgacggg aactcaacga ccttcgaaca ccagcagccg
     1321 ttgcaagacc ggatgttcaa atttgaactc acccgccgtc tggatcatga ctttgggaag
     1381 gtcaccaagc aggaagtcaa agactttttc cggtgggcaa aggatcacgt ggttgaggtg
     1441 gagcatgaat tctacgtcaa aaagggtgga gccaagaaaa gacccgcccc cagtgacgca
     1501 gatataagtg agcccaaacg ggtgcgcgag tcagttgcgc agccatcgac gtcagacgcg
     1561 gaagcttcga tcaactacgc agacaggtac caaaacaaat gttctcgtca cgtgggcatg
     1621 aatctgatgc tgtttccctg cagacaatgc gagagaatga atcagaattc aaatatctgc
     1681 ttcactcacg gacagaaaga ctgtttagag tgctttcccg tgtcagaatc tcaacccgtt
     1741 tctgtcgtca aaaaggcgta tcagaaactg tgctacattc atcatatcat gggaaaggtg
     1801 ccagacgctt gcactgcctg cgatctggtc aatgtggatt tggatgactg catctttgaa
     1861 caataaatga tttaaatcag gtnnnnnnnn nnnnnnnnnn nnnnnnnnnn nnnnnnnnnn
     1921 nnnnnnnnnn nnnnnnnnnn nnnnnnnnnn nnnnnnnnnn nnnnnnnnnn nnnnnnnnnn
     1981 nnnnnnnnnn nnnnnnnnnn nnnnnnnnnn nnnnnnnnnn nnnnnnnnnn nnnnnnnnnn
     2041 nnnnnnnnnn nnnnnnnnnn nnnnnnnnnn nnnnnnnnnn nnnnnnnnnn nnnnnnnnnn
     2101 nnnnnnnnnn nnnnnnnnnn nnnnnnnnnn nnnnnnnnnn nnnnnnnnnn nnnnnnnnnn
     2161 nnnnnnnnnn nnnnnnnnnn nnnnnnnnnn nnnnnnnnnn nnnnnnnnnn nnnnnnnnnn
     2221 nnnnnnnnnn nnnnnnnnnn nnnnnnnnnn nnnnnnnnnn nnnnnnnnnn nnnnnnnnnn
     2281 nnnnnnnnnn nnnnnnnnnn nnnnnnnnnn nnnnnnnnnn nnnnnnnnnn nnnnnnnnnn
     2341 nnnnnnnnnn nnnnnnnnnn nnnnnnnnnn nnnnnnnnnn nnnnnnnnnn nnnnnnnnnn
     2401 nnnnnnnnnn nnnnnnnnnn nnnnnnnnnn nnnnnnnnnn nnnnnnnnnn nnnnnnnnnn
     2461 nnnnnnnnnn nnnnnnnnnn nnnnnnnnnn nnnnnnnnnn nnnnnnnnnn nnnnnnnnnn
     2521 nnnnnnnnnn nnnnnnnnnn nnnnnnnnnn nnnnnnnnnn nnnnnnnnnn nnnnnnnnnn
     2581 nnnnnnnnnn nnnnnnnnnn nnnnnnnnnn nnnnnnnnnn nnnnnnnnnn nnnnnnnnnn
     2641 nnnnnnnnnn nnnnnnnnnn nnnnnnnnnn nnnnnnnnnn nnnnnnnnnn nnnnnnnnnn
     2701 nnnnnnnnnn nnnnnnnnnn nnnnnnnnnn nnnnnnnnnn nnnnnnnnnn nnnnnnnnnn
     2761 nnnnnnnnnn nnnnnnnnnn nnnnnnnnnn nnnnnnnnnn nnnnnnnnnn nnnnnnnnnn
     2821 nnnnnnnnnn nnnnnnnnnn nnnnnnnnnn nnnnnnnnnn nnnnnnnnnn nnnnnnnnnn
     2881 nnnnnnnnnn nnnnnnnnnn nnnnnnnnnn nnnnnnnnnn nnnnnnnnnn nnnnnnnnnn
     2941 nnnnnnnnnn nnnnnnnnnn nnnnnnnnnn nnnnnnnnnn nnnnnnnnnn nnnnnnnnnn
     3001 nnnnnnnnnn nnnnnnnnnn nnnnnnnnnn nnnnnnnnnn nnnnnnnnnn nnnnnnnnnn
     3061 nnnnnnnnnn nnnnnnnnnn nnnnnnnnnn nnnnnnnnnn nnnnnnnnnn nnnnnnnnnn
     3121 nnnnnnnnnn nnnnnnnnnn nnnnnnnnnn nnnnnnnnnn nnnnnnnnnn nnnnnnnnnn
     3181 nnnnnnnnnn nnnnnnnnnn nnnnnnnnnn nnnnnnnnnn nnnnnnnnnn nnnnnnnnnn
     3241 nnnnnnnnnn nnnnnnnnnn nnnnnnnnnn nnnnnnnnnn nnnnnnnnnn nnnnnnnnnn
     3301 nnnnnnnnnn nnnnnnnnnn nnnnnnnnnn nnnnnnnnnn nnnnnnnnnn nnnnnnnnnn
     3361 nnnnnnnnnn nnnnnnnnnn nnnnnnnnnn nnnnnnnnnn nnnnnnnnnn nnnnnnnnnn
     3421 nnnnnnnnnn nnnnnnnnnn nnnnnnnnnn nnnnnnnnnn nnnnnnnnnn nnnnnnnnnn
     3481 nnnnnnnnnn nnnnnnnnnn nnnnnnnnnn nnnnnnnnnn nnnnnnnnnn nnnnnnnnnn
     3541 nnnnnnnnnn nnnnnnnnnn nnnnnnnnnn nnnnnnnnnn nnnnnnnnnn nnnnnnnnnn
     3601 nnnnnnnnnn nnnnnnnnnn nnnnnnnnnn nnnnnnnnnn nnnnnnnnnn nnnnnnnnnn
     3661 nnnnnnnnnn nnnnnnnnnn nnnnnnnnnn nnnnnnnnnn nnnnnnnnnn nnnnnnnnnn
     3721 nnnnnnnnnn nnnnnnnnnn nnnnnnnnnn nnnnnnnnnn nnnnnnnnnn nnnnnnnnnn
     3781 nnnnnnnnnn nnnnnnnnnn nnnnnnnnnn nnnnnnnnnn nnnnnnnnnn nnnnnnnnnn
     3841 nnnnnnnnnn nnnnnnnnnn nnnnnnnnnn nnnnnnnnnn nnnnnnnnnn nnnnnnnnnn
     3901 nnnnnnnnnn nnnnnnnnnn nnnnnnnnnn nnnnnnnnnn nnnnnnnnnn nnnnnnnnnn
     3961 nnnnnnnnnn nnnnnnnnnn nnnnnnnnnn nnnnnnnnnn nnnnnnnnnn nnnnnnnnnn
     4021 nnnnnnnnnn nnnnnnnnnn nnnnnnnnnn nnnnnnnnnn nnnnnnnnnn nnnnnnnnnn
     4081 nnnnnnnnnn nnnnnntaat tgcctgttaa tcaataaacc ggttgattcg tttcagttga
     4141 actttggtct ctgcgaaggg cgaattcgtt taaacctgca ggactagagg tcctgtatta
     4201 gaggtcacgt gagtgttttg cgacattttg cgacaccatg tggtcacgct gggtatttaa
     4261 gcccgagtga gcacgcaggg tctccatttt gaagcgggag gtttgaacgc gcagccgcca
     4321 agccgaattc tgcagatatc catcacactg gcggccgctc gactagagcg gccgccaccg
     4381 cggtggagct ccagcttttg ttccctttag tgagggttaa ttgcgcgctt ggcgtaatca
     4441 tggtcatagc tgtttcctgt gtgaaattgt tatccgctca caattccaca caacatacga
     4501 gccggaagca taaagtgtaa agcctggggt gcctaatgag tgagctaact cacattaatt
     4561 gcgttgcgct cactgcccgc tttccagtcg ggaaacctgt cgtgccagct gcattaatga
     4621 atcggccaac gcgcggggag aggcggtttg cgtattgggc gctcttccgc ttcctcgctc
     4681 actgactcgc tgcgctcggt cgttcggctg cggcgagcgg tatcagctca ctcaaaggcg
     4741 gtaatacggt tatccacaga atcaggggat aacgcaggaa agaacatgtg agcaaaaggc
     4801 cagcaaaagg ccaggaaccg taaaaaggcc gcgttgctgg cgtttttcca taggctccgc
     4861 ccccctgacg agcatcacaa aaatcgacgc tcaagtcaga ggtggcgaaa cccgacagga
     4921 ctataaagat accaggcgtt tccccctgga agctccctcg tgcgctctcc tgttccgacc
     4981 ctgccgctta ccggatacct gtccgccttt ctcccttcgg gaagcgtggc gctttctcat
     5041 agctcacgct gtaggtatct cagttcggtg taggtcgttc gctccaagct gggctgtgtg
     5101 cacgaacccc ccgttcagcc cgaccgctgc gccttatccg gtaactatcg tcttgagtcc
     5161 aacccggtaa gacacgactt atcgccactg gcagcagcca ctggtaacag gattagcaga
     5221 gcgaggtatg taggcggtgc tacagagttc ttgaagtggt ggcctaacta cggctacact
     5281 agaagaacag tatttggtat ctgcgctctg ctgaagccag ttaccttcgg aaaaagagtt
     5341 ggtagctctt gatccggcaa acaaaccacc gctggtagcg gtggtttttt tgtttgcaag
     5401 cagcagatta cgcgcagaaa aaaaggatct caagaagatc ctttgatctt ttctacgggg
     5461 tctgacgctc agtggaacga aaactcacgt taagggattt tggtcatgag attatcaaaa
     5521 aggatcttca cctagatcct tttaaattaa aaatgaagtt ttaaatcaat ctaaagtata
     5581 tatgagtaaa cttggtctga cagttaccaa tgcttaatca gtgaggcacc tatctcagcg
     5641 atctgtctat ttcgttcatc catagttgcc tgactccccg tcgtgtagat aactacgata
     5701 cgggagggct taccatctgg ccccagtgct gcaatgatac cgcgagaccc acgctcaccg
     5761 gctccagatt tatcagcaat aaaccagcca gccggaaggg ccgagcgcag aagtggtcct
     5821 gcaactttat ccgcctccat ccagtctatt aattgttgcc gggaagctag agtaagtagt
     5881 tcgccagtta atagtttgcg caacgttgtt gccattgcta caggcatcgt ggtgtcacgc
     5941 tcgtcgtttg gtatggcttc attcagctcc ggttcccaac gatcaaggcg agttacatga
     6001 tcccccatgt tgtgcaaaaa agcggttagc tccttcggtc ctccgatcgt tgtcagaagt
     6061 aagttggccg cagtgttatc actcatggtt atggcagcac tgcataattc tcttactgtc
     6121 atgccatccg taagatgctt ttctgtgact ggtgagtact caaccaagtc attctgagaa
     6181 tagtgtatgc ggcgaccgag ttgctcttgc ccggcgtcaa tacgggataa taccgcgcca
     6241 catagcagaa ctttaaaagt gctcatcatt ggaaaacgtt cttcggggcg aaaactctca
     6301 aggatcttac cgctgttgag atccagttcg atgtaaccca ctcgtgcacc caactgatct
     6361 tcagcatctt ttactttcac cagcgtttct gggtgagcaa aaacaggaag gcaaaatgcc
     6421 gcaaaaaagg gaataagggc gacacggaaa tgttgaatac tcatactctt cctttttcaa
     6481 tattattgaa gcatttatca gggttattgt ctcatgagcg gatacatatt tgaatgtatt
     6541 tagaaaaata aacaaatagg ggttccgcgc acatttcccc gaaaagtgcc acctaaattg
     6601 taagcgttaa tattttgtta aaattcgcgt taaatttttg ttaaatcagc tcatttttta
     6661 accaataggc cgaaatcggc aaaatccctt ataaatcaaa agaatagacc gagatagggt
     6721 tgagtgttgt tccagtttgg aacaagagtc cactattaaa gaacgtggac tccaacgtca
     6781 aaggnnnnnn nnnnnnnnnn nnnnnnnnnn nnnnnnnnnn nnnnnnnnnn nnntnnnnnn
     6841 nnnnnnnnnn nnnnnnnnnn nnnnnnnnnn nnnnnnnnnn nnnnnnnnnn nnnnnnnnnn
     6901 nnnnnnnnnn nnnnnnnnnn nnnnngnnnn nnnnnnnnnn nnnnnnnnnn nnnnnnnnnn
     6961 nnnnnnnnnn nnnnnnnnnn nnnnnnnnnn nnnnnnnnnn nnnnnnnnnn nnnnnnnnnn
     7021 nnnnnnnnnn nnnnnnnnnn nnnnnnnnnn cccattcgcc attcaggctg cgcaactgtt
     7081 gggaagggcg atcggtgcgg gcctcttcgc tattacgcca gctggcgaaa gggggatgtg
     7141 ctgcaaggcg attaagttgg gtaacgccag ggttttccca gtcacgacgt tgtaaaacga
     7201 cggccagtga gcgcgcgtaa tacgactcac tatagggcga attgggtacc gggccccccc
     7261 tcgatcgagg tcgacggtat cgggggagct cgcagggtct ccattttgaa gcgggaggtt
     7321 tgaacgcgca gccgcc
//
