[The description below was written by a language model from this plasmid's Addgene catalogue record and the feature table of its GenBank file.]
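Description:
pAAV2/8 is a 7,336 bp circular AAV packaging (trans) plasmid that supplies the viral Rep and Cap functions needed to produce recombinant AAV particles. According to the catalogue entry, its insert is Rep2/Cap8, meaning the replication genes of AAV serotype 2 paired with the capsid gene of AAV serotype 8, expressed from a truncated P5 promoter. In this arrangement the Rep proteins act on AAV2-type inverted terminal repeats carried by a separate transfer plasmid, replicating and packaging that genome into serotype 8 capsids, so the resulting vector is pseudotyped as AAV2/8. No ITRs are annotated in the packaging plasmid, as expected for a helper whose own sequence should not be encapsidated.

The backbone is listed as unknown, but the annotated features resemble a pBluescript-type phagemid: a high-copy ColE1/pUC origin, an f1 origin, an ampicillin resistance gene (bla) with its promoter, lac promoter/operator remnants, flanking T7 and T3 promoters, and M13 and KS primer sites. Propagation is in E. coli under ampicillin selection. The feature table annotates only these backbone elements. The roughly 4.4 kb region that presumably holds the Rep/Cap cassette is left unlabelled, apart from a short match called as a WELQut protease site. That call is most likely a coincidental automated hit within coding sequence rather than a designed element. The plasmid is typically co-transfected into producer cells with an ITR-flanked transgene plasmid and a source of adenoviral helper functions to generate AAV8-capsid vectors, although the record itself states only the packaging purpose.
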