Addgene plasmid #112864: pAAV2/8
Purpose: AAV packaging plasmid expressing Rep/Cap genes
Depositing lab: James M. Wilson. Depositing organization: University of Pennsylvania.
Backbone
  Vector backbone: unknown
  Vector type: AAV
Growth in bacteria
  Bacterial resistance: Ampicillin, 100 μg/mL
  Growth temperature: 37°C
  Growth strain: DH5alpha
  Copy number: Unknown
Gene/Insert
  Gene/Insert name: Rep2/Cap8
  Species: AAV
  Promoter: Truncated P5
  Cloning method: Unknown
  Sequencing primers: 5′ KS primer
Terms and licenses: Academic/Nonprofit Terms; Industry Terms: Not Available to Industry
How to cite: pAAV2/8 was a gift from James M. Wilson (Addgene plasmid # 112864 ; http://n2t.net/addgene:112864 ; RRID:Addgene_112864)
